Addgene plasmid #51991: CT-Nano-lantern(ATP1)/pENTR1A
Purpose: Gateway entry vector for Nano-lantern-based luminescent ATP indicator, targeted to chloroplasts
Depositing lab: Takeharu Nagai. Depositing organization: The University of Osaka. Publication: Luminescent proteins for high-speed single-cell and whole-body imaging. Saito K, Chang YF, Horikawa K, Hatsugai N, Higuchi Y, Hashida M, Yoshida Y, Matsuda T, Arai Y, Nagai T. Nat Commun. 2012;3:1262. doi: 10.1038/ncomms2248. PubMed 23232392.
Backbone
  Vector backbone: pENTR1A
  Backbone manufacturer: Invitrogen
  Vector type: entry vector
Growth in bacteria
  Bacterial resistance: Kanamycin, 50 μg/mL
  Growth temperature: 37°C
  Growth strain: DH5alpha
  Copy number: High Copy
Gene/Insert
  Gene/Insert name: Nano-lantern_ATP1
  Species: Synthetic
  Insert size (bp): 2200
  Mutation: S257G in Rluc8
  Tag / fusion protein: chloroplast transit peptid (N terminal on insert)
  Cloning method: Restriction Enzyme; 5′ cloning site SalI (not destroyed); 3′ cloning site EcoRI (not destroyed)
  Sequencing primers: 5′ pENTR-F; 3′ pENTR-R
Terms and licenses: Academic/Nonprofit Terms; Industry Terms: Not Available to Industry
Depositor comments: GenBank accession number: JN859502. Although they differ by only three N-terminal amino acidsin the RLuc8-S257G moiety, their dynamic range and brightness were vastly different. Nano-lantern (ATP1) exhibited enough dynamic range (200%) for functional imaging, and was 1.5-fold brighter than Nano-lantern (ATP0) at ATP-saturating condition. They had similar affinities for ATP.
How to cite: CT-Nano-lantern(ATP1)/pENTR1A was a gift from Takeharu Nagai (Addgene plasmid # 51991 ; http://n2t.net/addgene:51991 ; RRID:Addgene_51991)
