[The description below was written by a language model from this plasmid's Addgene catalogue record.]
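Description:
CT-Nano-lantern(ATP1)/pENTR1A is a Gateway entry clone built on the Invitrogen pENTR1A backbone. It is maintained in E. coli as a high-copy plasmid under kanamycin selection. As an entry vector, it is not meant to drive expression itself. In pENTR1A the insert normally sits between attL recombination sites, so the coding sequence can be moved by LR recombination into a destination vector that supplies the promoter and host-specific elements. The record gives no feature table and names no promoter or particular destination vector.

The synthetic insert of about 2.2 kb was cloned between SalI and EcoRI sites, both of which are retained. It encodes Nano-lantern(ATP1), a luminescent ATP indicator, with a chloroplast transit peptide fused to its N terminus to direct the protein to chloroplasts. Nano-lantern probes are based on an enhanced Renilla luciferase, here Rluc8 carrying the S257G mutation. The record does not describe the other components of the sensor or its ATP-sensing mechanism.

According to the depositor, ATP1 differs from the related ATP0 version by only three N-terminal amino acids in the RLuc8-S257G moiety. Even so, it has a dynamic range of about 200%, which is enough for functional imaging, and it is about 1.5-fold brighter than ATP0 at saturating ATP. The two versions have similar ATP affinity. The construct is intended as a starting point for expression vectors used in luminescence-based imaging of ATP in chloroplasts. Because the readout is luminescence, no excitation light is needed, which is useful in photosynthetic, strongly autofluorescent tissue.
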