>Addgene plasmid #51991 | CT-Nano-lantern(ATP1)/pENTR1A | depositor partial sequence | sequence record 80029 | insert
GTCGACATGGATTCACAGCTAGTCTTGTCTCTGAAGCTGAATCCAAGCTTCACTCCTCTTTCTCCTCTCT
TCCCTTTCACTCCATGTTCTTCTTTTTCGCCGTCGCTCCGGTTTTCTTCTTGCTACTCCCGCCGCCTCTA
TTCTCCGGTTACCGTCTACGCCGCGAAGAAACTCTCCCACAAAATCAGTTCTGAGTTTGATCGCGACAAG
GATCCGATGGTGAGCAAGGGCGAGGAGCTGTTCACCGGGGTGGTGCCCATCCTGGTCGAGCTGGACGGCG
ACGTAAACGGCCACAAGTTCAGCGTGTCCGGCGAGGGCGAGGGCGATGCCACCTACGGCAAGCTGACCCT
GAAGCTGATCTGCACCACCGGCAAGCTGCCCGTGCCCTGGCCCACCCTCGTGACCACCCTGGGCTACGGC
CTGCAGTGCTTCGCCCGCTACCCCGACCACATGAAGCAGCACGACTTCTTCAAGTCCGCCATGCCCGAAG
GCTACGTCCAGGAGCGCACCATCTTCTTCAAGGACGACGGCAACTACAAGACCCGCGCCGAGGTGAAGTT
CGAGGGCGACACCCTGGTGAACCGCATCGAGCTGAAGGGCATCGACTTCAAGGAGGACGGCAACATCCTG
GGGCACAAGCTGGAGTACAACTACAACAGCCACAACGTCTATATCACCGCCGACAAGCAGAAGAACGGCA
TCAAGGCCAACTTCAAGATCCGCCACAACATCGAGGACGGCGGCGTGCAGCTCGCCGACCACTACCAGCA
GAACACCCCCATCGGCGACGGCCCCGTGCTGCTGCCCGACAACCACTACCTGAGCTACCAGTCCAAGCTG
AGCAAAGACCCCAACGAGAAGCGCGATCACATGGTCCTGCTGGAGTTCGTGACCGCCGCCGGGGGTACCA
TGACCAGCAAGGTGTACGACCCCGAGCAGAGGAAGAGGATGATCACCGGCCCCCAGTGGTGGGCCAGGTG
CAAGCAGATGAACGTGCTGGACAGCTTCATCAACTACTACGACAGCGAGAAGCACGCCGAGAACGCCGTG
ATCTTCCTGCACGGCAACGCCACTAGCAGCTACCTGTGGAGGCACGTGGTGCCCCACATCGAGCCCGTGG
CCAGGTGCATCATCCCCGATCTGATCGGCATGGGCAAGAGCGGCAAGAGCGGCAACGGCAGCTACAGGCT
GCTGGACCACTACAAGTACCTGACCGCCTGGTTCGAGCTTCTGAACCTGCCCAAGAAGATCATCTTCGTG
GGCCACGACTGGGGCGCCGCCCTGGCCTTCCACTACGCCTACGAGCACCAGGACAGGATCAAGGCCATCG
TGCACATGGAGAGCGTGGTGGACGTGATCGAGAGCTGGGACGAGTGGCCAGACATCGAGGAGGACATCGC
CCTGATCAAGAGCGAGGAGGGCGAGAAGATGGTGCTGGAGAACAACTTCTTCGTGGAGACCGTGCTGCCC
AGCAAGATCATGAGAAAGCTGGAGCCCGAGGAGTTCGCCGCCTACCTGGAGCCCTTCAAGGAGAAGGGCG
AGGTGAGAAGACCCACCCTGAGCTGGCCCAGAGAGATCCCCCTGGTGAAGGGCCCATGGATGAAAACTGT
GAAAGTGAATATAACAACCCCTGATGGGCCAGTCTACGACGCTGATATCGAGATGGTGTCCGTGCGGGCC
GAGAGTGGTGATCTCGGCATCCTCCCCGGTCACATTCCCACAAAGGCCCCACTGAAGATCGGAGCTGTGC
GGCTGAAGAAGGACGGCCAAACCGAGATGGTCGCAGTCTCAGGCGGCACTGTTGAAGTGCGGCCTGACCA
CGTTACCATTAATGCTCAAGCCGCTGAAACAGCCGAAGGAATCGACAAAGAGAGAGCAGAAGCCGCAAGA
CAGAGGGCCCAGGAGCGGCTGAACTCTCAATCCGATGACACCGATATTCGCCGGGCCGAGCTGGCACTGC
AGAGGGCCCTGAACAGACTGGACGTGGCTGGGAAGGCAAACGAGCTCGGCAAGCCCGACGTGGTGCAGAT
CGTGAGAAACTACAACGCCTACCTGAGAGCCAGCGACGACCTGCCCAAGCTGTTCATCGAGGGTGACCCC
GGCTTCTTCAGCAACGCCATCGTGGAGGGCGCCAAGAAGTTCCCCAACACCGAGTTCGTGAAGGTGAAGG
GCCTGCACTTCCTCCAGGAGGACGCCCCCGACGAGATGGGCAAGTACATCAAGAGCTTCGTGGAGAGAGT
GCTGAAGAACGAGCAGTAAGAATTC
