>Addgene plasmid #51991 | CT-Nano-lantern(ATP1)/pENTR1A | addgene partial sequence | sequence record 81349 | pENTR-F 5'-CTACAAACTCTTCCTGTTAGTTAG-3'
TATTTTGACTGATAGTGACCTGTTCGTTGCAACAAATTGATAAGCAATGCTTTTTTATAATGCCAACTTT
GTACAAAAAAGCAGGCTTTAAAGGAACCAATTCAGTCGACATGGATTCACAGCTAGTCTTGTCTCTGAAG
CTGAATCCAAGCTTCACTCCTCTTTCTCCTCTCTTCCCTTTCACTCCATGTTCTTCTTTTTCGCCGTCGC
TCCGGTTTTCTTCTTGCTACTCCCGCCGCCTCTATTCTCCGGTTACCGTCTACGCCGCGAAGAAACTCTC
CCACAAAATCAGTTCTGAGTTTGATCGCGACAAGGATCCGATGGTGAGCAAGGGCGAGGAGCTGTTCACC
GGGGTGGTGCCCATCCTGGTCGAGCTGGACGGCGACGTAAACGGCCACAAGTTCAGCGTGTCCGGCGAGG
GCGAGGGCGATGCCACCTACGGCAAGCTGACCCTGAAGCTGATCTGCACCACCGGCAAGCTGCCCGTGCC
CTGGCCCACCCTCGTGACCACCCTGGGCTACGGCCTGCAGTGCTTCGCCCGCTACCCCGACCACATGAAG
CAGCACGACTTCTTCAAGTCCGCCATGCCCGAAGGCTACGTCCAGGAGCGCACCATCTTCTTCAAGGACG
ACGGCAACTACAAGACCCGCGCCGAGGTGAAGTTCGAGGGCGACACCCTGGTGAACCGCATCGAGCTGAA
GGGCATCGACTTCAAGGAGGACGGCAACATCCTGGGGCACAAGCTGGAGTACAACTACAACAGCCACAAC
GTCTATATCACCGCCGACAAGCAGAAGAACGGCATCAAGGCCAACTTCAAGATCCGCCACAACATCGAGG
ACGGCGGCGTGCAGCTCGCCGACCACTACCAGCAGAACAC
