>Addgene plasmid #51991 | CT-Nano-lantern(ATP1)/pENTR1A | addgene partial sequence | sequence record 81779 | pENTR1A-3 5'-GTAACATCAGAGATTTTGAGACAC-3'
TATGATTTATTTTGACTGATAGTGACCTGTTCGTTGCAACAAATTGATAAGCAATGCTTTCTTATAATGC
CAACTTTGTACAAGAAAGCTGGGTCTAGATATCTCGAGTGCGGCCGCGAATTCTTACTGCTCGTTCTTCA
GCACTCTCTCCACGAAGCTCTTGATGTACTTGCCCATCTCGTCGGGGGCGTCCTCCTGGAGGAAGTGCAG
GCCCTTCACCTTCACGAACTCGGTGTTGGGGAACTTCTTGGCGCCCTCCACGATGGCGTTGCTGAAGAAG
CCGGGGTCACCCTCGATGAACAGCTTGGGCAGGTCGTCGCTGGCTCTCAGGTAGGCGTTGTAGTTTCTCA
CGATCTGCACCACGTCGGGCTTGCCGAGCTCGTTTGCCTTCCCAGCCACGTCCAGTCTGTTCAGGGCCCT
CTGCAGTGCCAGCTCGGCCCGGCGAATATCGGTGTCATCGGATTGAGAGTTCAGCCGCTCCTGGGCCCTC
TGTCTTGCGGCTTCTGCTCTCTCTTTGTCGATTCCTTCGGCTGTTTCAGCGGCTTGAGCATTAATGGTAA
CGTGGTCAGGCCGCACTTCAACAGTGCCGCCTGAGACTGCGACCATCTCGGTTTGGCCGTCCTTCTTCAG
CCGCACAGCTCCGATCTTCAGTGGGGCCTTTGTGGGAATGTGACCGGGGAGGATGCCGAGATCACCACTC
TCGGCCCGCACGGACACCATCTCGATATCAGCGTCGTAGACTGGCCCATCAGGGGTTGTTATATTCACTT
TCACAGTTTTCATCCATGGGCCCTTCACCAGGGGGATCTCTCTGGGCCAGCTCAGGGTGGGTCTTCTCAC
CTCGCCCTTCTCCTTGAAGGGCTCCAGGTAGGCGGCGAACTCCTCGGGCTCCAGCTTTCTCATGATCTTG
CTGGGCAGCACGGTCTCCA
