>Addgene plasmid #51991 | CT-Nano-lantern(ATP1)/pENTR1A | addgene partial sequence | sequence record 81845 | EGFP-C 5'-CATGGTCCTGCTGGAGTTCGTG-3'
ACCAGCAAGGTGTACGACCCCGAGCAGAGGAAGAGGATGATCACCGGCCCCCAGTGGTGGGCCAGGTGCA
AGCAGATGAACGTGCTGGACAGCTTCATCAACTACTACGACAGCGAGAAGCACGCCGAGAACGCCGTGAT
CTTCCTGCACGGCAACGCCACTAGCAGCTACCTGTGGAGGCACGTGGTGCCCCACATCGAGCCCGTGGCC
AGGTGCATCATCCCCGATCTGATCGGCATGGGCAAGAGCGGCAAGAGCGGCAACGGCAGCTACAGGCTGC
TGGACCACTACAAGTACCTGACCGCCTGGTTCGAGCTTCTGAACCTGCCCAAGAAGATCATCTTCGTGGG
CCACGACTGGGGCGCCGCCCTGGCCTTCCACTACGCCTACGAGCACCAGGACAGGATCAAGGCCATCGTG
CACATGGAGAGCGTGGTGGACGTGATCGAGAGCTGGGACGAGTGGCCAGACATCGAGGAGGACATCGCCC
TGATCAAGAGCGAGGAGGGCGAGAAGATGGTGCTGGAGAACAACTTCTTCGTGGAGACCGTGCTGCCCAG
CAAGATCATGAGAAAGCTGGAGCCCGAGGAGTTCGCCGCCTACCTGGAGCCCTTCAAGGAGAAGGGCGAG
GTGAGAAGACCCACCCTGAGCTGGCCCAGAGAGATCCCCCTGGTGAAGGGCCCATGGATGAAAACTGTGA
AAGTGAATATAACAACCCCTGATGGGCCAGTCTACGACGCTGATATCGAGATGGTGTCCGTGCGGGCCGA
GAGTGGTGATCTCGGCATCCTCCCCGGTCACATTCCCACAAAGGCCCCACTGAAGATCGGAGCTGTGCGG
CTGAAGAAGGACGGCCAAACCGAGATGGTCGCAGTCTCAGGCGGCACTGTTGAAGTGCGGCCTGACCACG
TTACCATTAATGCTCAAGCCGCTG
